Addgene plasmid #82802: pDONR223_TPK1_p.E81Q
Purpose: Gateway Donor vector containing TPK1, part of the Target Accelerator Plasmid Collection.
Depositing lab: Jesse Boehm & Matthew Meyerson & David Root. Depositing organization: Broad Institute. Publication: High-throughput Phenotyping of Lung Cancer Somatic Mutations. Berger AH, Brooks AN, Wu X, Shrestha Y, Chouinard C, Piccioni F, Bagul M, Kamburov A, Imielinski M, Hogstrom L, Zhu C, Yang X, Pantel S, Sakai R, Watson J, Kaplan N, Campbell JD, Singh S, Root DE, Narayan R, Natoli T, Lahr DL, Tirosh I, Tamayo P, Getz G, Wong B, Doench J, Subramanian A, Golub TR, Meyerson M, Boehm JS. Cancer Cell. 2016 Aug 8;30(2):214-28. doi: 10.1016/j.ccell.2016.06.022. Epub 2016 Jul 28. PubMed 27478040.
Backbone
  Vector backbone: pDONR223
  Backbone manufacturer: Invitrogen
  Vector type: Gateway Entry vector
Growth in bacteria
  Bacterial resistance: Spectinomycin, 50 μg/mL
  Growth temperature: 37°C
  Growth strain: DH5alpha
  Copy number: High Copy
Gene/Insert
  Gene/Insert name: TPK1 (alt name: NM_022445)
  Species: H. sapiens (human)
  Mutation: E81Q
  Entrez Gene: TPK1 (a.k.a. HTPK1, PP20, THMD5)
  Promoter: None
  Cloning method: Gateway Cloning
  Sequencing primers: 5′ M13pUC-fwd; 3′ M13-Rev
Terms and licenses: Academic/Nonprofit Terms; Industry Terms: Not Available to Industry
Depositor comments: CLOSED (stop codon immediately follows insert)
How to cite: pDONR223_TPK1_p.E81Q was a gift from Jesse Boehm & Matthew Meyerson & David Root (Addgene plasmid # 82802 ; http://n2t.net/addgene:82802 ; RRID:Addgene_82802)
