[The description below was written by a language model from this plasmid's Addgene catalogue record and pLannotate feature annotations shown in this document.]
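Description:
pDONR223_TPK1_p.E81Q is a Gateway entry clone built in the pDONR223 backbone, carrying the human TPK1 open reading frame with an E81Q substitution. TPK1 encodes thiamine pyrophosphokinase, the enzyme that phosphorylates thiamine to thiamine pyrophosphate. The sequenced plasmid is 3,528 nt and is maintained in E. coli through a high-copy ColE1/pUC-type origin, with selection provided by the aadA (SmR) aminoglycoside adenylyltransferase gene, which confers spectinomycin and streptomycin resistance. Short fragments of a class 1 integron Pc promoter and a gentamicin acetyltransferase gene lie just upstream of aadA. These, like the small lacI and lacZα fragments annotated elsewhere, appear to be backbone remnants rather than functional parts.

The TPK1 coding sequence sits between two attL-type Gateway recombination sites. The automated annotation labels them attL1 and attL3, although an entry clone of this type would ordinarily be expected to carry attL1 and attL2, so the second label may be a misassignment between similar sites. An LR Clonase reaction moves the ORF into an attR-containing destination vector of choice. The record states that there is no promoter driving the insert, so the clone is a shuttle for the ORF rather than an expression construct. rrnB T1 and T2 terminators upstream of the cassette insulate it from read-through transcription, and a T7 promoter lies beyond the downstream att site, facing the insert on the opposite strand. The clone is "closed": a stop codon immediately follows the insert, so it yields native or N-terminally tagged protein but not C-terminal fusions.

The plasmid belongs to the Target Accelerator Plasmid Collection and derives from a study on high-throughput phenotyping of somatic mutations found in lung cancer. It serves as a source of the mutant allele for transfer into expression vectors for functional comparison.
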