Features (pLannotate 1.2.2; 12 found; start..end, strand, type, name):
    121..213     +  CDS            lacI (fragment): lac repressor; lacI; The lac repressor binds to the lac operator to inhibit transcription in E. coli. This inhibition can be relieved by adding lactose or isopropyl-β-D-thiogalactopyranoside (IPTG).
    268..295     -  terminator     rrnB T2 terminator: transcription terminator T2 from the E. coli rrnB gene
    427..470     +  terminator     rrnB T1 terminator: Escherichia coli rrnB; transcription terminator T1 from the E. coli rrnB gene
    517..553     -  CDS            lacZα (fragment): LacZα fragment of β-galactosidase; lacZ fragment
    569..668     +  protein_bind   attL1: mutant version of attL; recombination site for the Gateway® LR reaction LR Clonase™
    674..1402    +  CDS            TPK1: TPK1_HUMAN - Experimental evidence at protein level: Swiss-Prot protein existence level 1. Catalyzes the phosphorylation of thiamine to thiamine pyrophosphate. Can also catalyze the phosphorylation of pyrithiamine to pyrithiamine pyrophosphate. From Homo sapiens (Human).
   1410..1505    -  protein_bind   attL3: mutant version of attL; recombination site for the Gateway® LR reaction LR Clonase™
   1524..1542    -  promoter       T7 promoter: promoter for bacteriophage T7 RNA polymerase
   1732..1755    +  promoter       Pc promoter (fragment): intI1 (promoter lies within the coding sequence); class 1 integron promoter
   1931..1987    +  CDS            GmR (fragment): gentamycin acetyltransferase; aacC1; confers resistance to gentamycin
   1994..2785    +  CDS            SmR: aminoglycoside adenylyltransferase (Murphy, 1985); aadA; confers resistance to spectinomycin and streptomycin
   2878..3466    +  rep_origin     ori: high-copy-number ColE1/pMB1/pBR322/pUC origin of replication
>Addgene plasmid #82802 | pDONR223_TPK1_p.E81Q | addgene full sequence | sequence record 161966 | Addgene NGS result
CTTTCCTGCGTTATCCCCTGATTCTGTGGATAACCGTATTACCGCCTTTGAGTGAGCTGATACCGCTCGC
CGCAGCCGAACGACCGAGCGCAGCGAGTCAGTGAGCGAGGAAGCGGAAGAGCGCCCAATACGCAAACCGC
CTCTCCCCGCGCGTTGGCCGATTCATTAATGCAGCTGGCACGACAGGTTTCCCGACTGGAAAGCGGGCAG
TGAGCGCAACGCAATTAATACGCGTACCGCTAGCCAGGAAGAGTTTGTAGAAACGCAAAAAGGCCATCCG
TCAGGATGGCCTTCTGCTTAGTTTGATGCCTGGCAGTTTATGGCGGGCGTCCTGCCCGCCACCCTCCGGG
CCGTTGCTTCACAACGTTCAAATCCGCTCCCGGCGGATTTGTCCTACTCAGGAGAGCGTTCACCGACAAA
CAACAGATAAAACGAAAGGCCCAGTCTTCCGACTGAGCCTTTCGTTTTATTTGATGCCTGGCAGTTCCCT
ACTCTCGCGTTAACGCTAGCATGGATGTTTTCCCAGTCACGACGTTGTAAAACGACGGCCAGTCTTAAGC
TCGGGCCCCAAATAATGATTTTATTTTGACTGATAGTGACCTGTTCGTTGCAACAAATTGATGAGCAATG
CTTTTTTATAATGCCAACTTTGTACAAAAAAGCAGGCTTCACCATGGAGCATGCCTTTACCCCGTTGGAG
CCCCTGCTTTCCACTGGGAATTTGAAGTACTGCCTTGTAATTCTTAATCAGCCTTTGGACAACTATTTTC
GTCATCTTTGGAACAAAGCTCTTTTAAGAGCCTGTGCCGATGGAGGTGCCAACCGCTTATATGATATCAC
CGAAGGAGAGAGAGAAAGCTTTTTGCCTGAATTCATCAATGGAGACTTTGATTCTATTAGGCCTGAAGTC
AGACAATACTATGCTACTAAGGGATGTGAGCTCATTTCAACTCCTGATCAAGACCACACTGACTTTACTA
AGTGCCTTAAAATGCTCCAAAAGAAGATAGAAGAAAAAGACTTAAAGGTTGATGTGATCGTGACACTGGG
AGGCCTTGCTGGGCGTTTTGACCAGATTATGGCATCTGTGAATACCTTGTTCCAAGCGACTCACATCACT
CCTTTTCCAATTATAATAATCCAAGAGGAATCGCTGATCTACCTGCTCCAACCAGGAAAGCACAGGTTGC
ATGTAGACACTGGAATGGAGGGTGATTGGTGTGGCCTTATTCCTGTTGGACAGCCTTGTATGCAGGTTAC
AACCACAGGCCTCAAGTGGAACCTCACAAATGATGTGCTTGCTTTTGGAACATTGGTCAGTACTTCCAAT
ACCTACGACGGGTCTGGTGTTGTGACTGTGGAAACTGACCACCCACTCCTCTGGACCATGGCCATCAAAA
GCTGATTGCCAACTTTCTTGTACAAAGTTGGCATTATAAGAAAGCATTGCTTATCAATTTGTTGCAACGA
ACAGGTCACTATCAGTCAAAATAAAATCATTATTTGCCATCCAGCTGATATCCCCTATAGTGAGTCGTAT
TACATGGTCATAGCTGTTTCCTGGCAGCTCTGGCCCGTGTCTCAAAATCTCTGATGTTACATTGCACAAG
ATAAAAATATATCATCATGCCTCCTCTAGACCAGCCAGGACAGAAATGCCTCGACTTCGCTGCTACCCAA
GGTTGCCGGGTGACGCACACCGTGGAAACGGATGAAGGCACGAACCCAGTGGACATAAGCCTGTTCGGTT
CGTAAGCTGTAATGCAAGTAGCGTATGCGCTCACGCAACTGGTCCAGAACCTTGACCGAACGCAGCGGTG
GTAACGGCGCAGTGGCGGTTTTCATGGCTTGTTATGACTGTTTTTTTGGGGTACAGTCTATGCCTCGGGC
ATCCAAGCAGCAAGCGCGTTACGCCGTGGGTCGATGTTTGATGTTATGGAGCAGCAACGATGTTACGCAG
CAGGGCAGTCGCCCTAAAACAAAGTTAAACATTATGAGGGAAGCGGTGATCGCCGAAGTATCGACTCAAC
TATCAGAGGTAGTTGGCGTCATCGAGCGCCATCTCGAACCGACGTTGCTGGCCGTACATTTGTACGGCTC
CGCAGTGGATGGCGGCCTGAAGCCACACAGTGATATTGATTTGCTGGTTACGGTGACCGTAAGGCTTGAT
GAAACAACGCGGCGAGCTTTGATCAACGACCTTTTGGAAACTTCGGCTTCCCCTGGAGAGAGCGAGATTC
TCCGCGCTGTAGAAGTCACCATTGTTGTGCACGACGACATCATTCCGTGGCGTTATCCAGCTAAGCGCGA
ACTGCAATTTGGAGAATGGCAGCGCAATGACATTCTTGCAGGTATCTTCGAGCCAGCCACGATCGACATT
GATCTGGCTATCTTGCTGACAAAAGCAAGAGAACATAGCGTTGCCTTGGTAGGTCCAGCGGCGGAGGAAC
TCTTTGATCCGGTTCCTGAACAGGATCTATTTGAGGCGCTAAATGAAACCTTAACGCTATGGAACTCGCC
GCCCGACTGGGCTGGCGATGAGCGAAATGTAGTGCTTACGTTGTCCCGCATTTGGTACAGCGCAGTAACC
GGCAAAATCGCGCCGAAGGATGTCGCTGCCGACTGGGCAATGGAGCGCCTGCCGGCCCAGTATCAGCCCG
TCATACTTGAAGCTAGACAGGCTTATCTTGGACAAGAAGAAGATCGCTTGGCCTCGCGCGCAGATCAGTT
GGAAGAATTTGTCCACTACGTGAAAGGCGAGATCACCAAGGTAGTCGGCAAATAACCCTCGAGCCACCCA
TGACCAAAATCCCTTAACGTGAGTTACGCGTCGTTCCACTGAGCGTCAGACCCCGTAGAAAAGATCAAAG
GATCTTCTTGAGATCCTTTTTTTCTGCGCGTAATCTGCTGCTTGCAAACAAAAAAACCACCGCTACCAGC
GGTGGTTTGTTTGCCGGATCAAGAGCTACCAACTCTTTTTCCGAAGGTAACTGGCTTCAGCAGAGCGCAG
ATACCAAATACTGTTCTTCTAGTGTAGCCGTAGTTAGGCCACCACTTCAAGAACTCTGTAGCACCGCCTA
CATACCTCGCTCTGCTAATCCTGTTACCAGTGGCTGCTGCCAGTGGCGATAAGTCGTGTCTTACCGGGTT
GGACTCAAGACGATAGTTACCGGATAAGGCGCAGCGGTCGGGCTGAACGGGGGGTTCGTGCACACAGCCC
AGCTTGGAGCGAACGACCTACACCGAACTGAGATACCTACAGCGTGAGCTATGAGAAAGCGCCACGCTTC
CCGAAGGGAGAAAGGCGGACAGGTATCCGGTAAGCGGCAGGGTCGGAACAGGAGAGCGCACGAGGGAGCT
TCCAGGGGGAAACGCCTGGTATCTTTATAGTCCTGTCGGGTTTCGCCACCTCTGACTTGAGCGTCGATTT
TTGTGATGCTCGTCAGGGGGGCGGAGCCTATGGAAAAACGCCAGCAACGCGGCCTTTTTACGGTTCCTGG
CCTTTTGCTGGCCTTTTGCTCACATGTT
