>Addgene plasmid #82802 | pDONR223_TPK1_p.E81Q | depositor partial sequence | sequence record 157528 | Insert sequence
ATGGAGCATGCCTTTACCCCGTTGGAGCCCCTGCTTTCCACTGGGAATTTGAAGTACTGCCTTGTAATTC
TTAATCAGCCTTTGGACAACTATTTTCGTCATCTTTGGAACAAAGCTCTTTTAAGAGCCTGTGCCGATGG
AGGTGCCAACCGCTTATATGATATCACCGAAGGAGAGAGAGAAAGCTTTTTGCCTGAATTCATCAATGGA
GACTTTGATTCTATTAGGCCTGAAGTCAGACAATACTATGCTACTAAGGGATGTGAGCTCATTTCAACTC
CTGATCAAGACCACACTGACTTTACTAAGTGCCTTAAAATGCTCCAAAAGAAGATAGAAGAAAAAGACTT
AAAGGTTGATGTGATCGTGACACTGGGAGGCCTTGCTGGGCGTTTTGACCAGATTATGGCATCTGTGAAT
ACCTTGTTCCAAGCGACTCACATCACTCCTTTTCCAATTATAATAATCCAAGAGGAATCGCTGATCTACC
TGCTCCAACCAGGAAAGCACAGGTTGCATGTAGACACTGGAATGGAGGGTGATTGGTGTGGCCTTATTCC
TGTTGGACAGCCTTGTATGCAGGTTACAACCACAGGCCTCAAGTGGAACCTCACAAATGATGTGCTTGCT
TTTGGAACATTGGTCAGTACTTCCAATACCTACGACGGGTCTGGTGTTGTGACTGTGGAAACTGACCACC
CACTCCTCTGGACCATGGCCATCAAAAGCTGTAA
